>Addgene plasmid #120673 | Smp_006510-Cd4-bio-His | addgene full sequence | sequence record 234393 | Addgene NGS Result
CATGTTGACATTGATTATTGACTAGTTATTAATAGTAATCAATTACGGGGTCATTAGTTCATAGCCCATA
TATGGAGTTCCGCGTTACATAACTTACGGTAAATGGCCCGCCTGGCTGACCGCCCAACGACCCCCGCCCA
TTGACGTCAATAATGACGTATGTTCCCATAGTAACGCCAATAGGGACTTTCCATTGACGTCAATGGGTGG
AGTATTTACGGTAAACTGCCCACTTGGCAGTACATCAAGTGTATCATATGCCAAGTCCGCCCCCTATTGA
CGTCAATGACGGTAAATGGCCCGCCTGGCATTATGCCCAGTACATGACCTTACGGGACTTTCCTACTTGG
CAGTACATCTACGTATTAGTCATCGCTATTACCATGGTGATGCGGTTTTGGCAGTACACCAATGGGCGTG
GATAGCGGTTTGACTCACGGGGATTTCCAAGTCTCCACCCCATTGACGTCAATGGGAGTTTGTTTTGGCA
CCAAAATCAACGGGACTTTCCAAAATGTCGTAATAACCCCGCCCCGTTGACGCAAATGGGCGGTAGGCGT
GTACGGTGGGAGGTCTATATAAGCAGAGCTCGTTTAGTGAACCGTCAGATCCTCACTCTCTTCCGCATCG
CTGTCTGCGAGGGCCAGCTGTTGGGCTCGCGGTTGAGGACAAACTCTTCGCGGTCTTTCCAGTACTCTTG
GATCGGAAACCCGTCGGCCTCCGAACGGTACTCCGCCACCGAGGGACCTGAGCGAGTCCGCATCGACCGG
ATCGGAAAACCTCTCGAGAAAGGCGTCTAACCAGTCACAGTCGCAAGGTAGGCTGAGCACCGTGGCGGGC
GGCAGCGGGTGGCGGTCGGGGTTGTTTCTGGCGGAGGTGCTGCTGATGATGTAATTAAAGTAGGCGGTCT
TGAGACGGCGGATGGTCGAGGTGAGGTGTGGCAGGCTTGAGATCCAGCTGTTGGGGTGAGTACTCCCTCT
CAAAAGCGGGCATTACTTCTGCGCTAAGATTGTCAGTTTCCAAAAACGAGGAGGATTTGATATTCACCTG
GCCCGATCTGGCCATACACTTGAGTGACAATGACATCCACTTTGCCTTTCTCTCCACAGGTGTCCACTCC
CAGGTCCAAGTTTGCCACCATGGAGTTTCAGACCCAGGTACTCATGTCCCTGCTGCTCTGCATGTCTGGT
GCGGCCGCCTGGCTCGTGCGGAAAGGCGAACCTGTGCAGGACAGAACCGAGTTCCCCTATATCGCCTTCA
TCCGGACCGAGCGGACCATGTGTACAGGCAGCCTGGTGTCCACCAGAGCCGTGCTGACAGCCGGCCACTG
TGTGTGCTCTCCCATGCCTGTGGTGCAGGTGTCCTTCCTGACCCTGAGAAACGGCGACCAGCAGGGCATC
CACCACCAGCCTAGCGGAGTGAAAGTGGCCCCCGAGTACATGCCTAGCTGCACCGCCAGCCGGCAGCGGA
GAAGAATCAGACAGACCCTGAGCGGCTTCGATATCGCCACCGTGATGCTGGCCCAGATGGTCAACCTGCA
GAGCGGCATCAGAGTGATCAGCCTGCCCCAGGCCAGCGACATCCCTACCCCTGGCACCGACGTGTTCATC
GTGGGCTACGGCAGGGACGACAACGACAGGGACCCTAGCAGAAGGGCTGGCGGCATCCTGAAGAAAGGCA
GAGCCACAGTGATGGAATGCAAGCACAGCACCACCGGCAACCCCATCTGTGTGCAGGCCGCCTATGTGTT
CGGCCAGATCACAGCCCCTGGCGACTCTGGCGGACCTCTGCTGAGATCTCCTCAGGGACCTGTGCTGGGC
GTGGTGTCTCATGGCGTGACCCTGTCCAACCGGCTGGACGTGCTGGTGGAATACGCCAGCGTGGCCAGAA
TGCTGGGCTTCGTGTCCAGCAACATTGGCGCGCCGTCGACCTCCATCACGGCCTATAAGAGTGAGGGGGA
GTCAGCGGAGTTCTCCTTCCCACTCAACCTTGGAGAGGAAAGCCTGCAGGGAGAGTTGAGATGGAAGGCA
GAGAAGGCTCCTTCTTCCCAGTCCTGGATCACCTTCTCCCTAAAGAACCAAAAGGTGTCTGTGCAGAAGT
CTACTAGCAACCCCAAGTTCCAGCTGTCCGAAACGCTCCCACTCACCCTTCAGATACCCCAGGTCTCCCT
TCAGTTTGCTGGTTCTGGCAACCTGACCCTGACTCTGGACAGAGGGATACTGTATCAGGAAGTGAACCTG
GTGGTGATGAAAGTGACTCAGCCCGACAGCAACACTTTGACCTGTGAGGTGATGGGACCCACCTCACCCA
AGATGAGACTGATCTTGAAGCAGGAGAATCAGGAGGCCAGGGTCTCCAGGCAGGAGAAAGTGATTCAAGT
GCAGGCCCCTGAAGCAGGGGTGTGGCAATGTCTACTGAGTGAAGGTGAAGAGGTCAAGATGGACTCCAAG
ATCCAGGTTTTATCCAAAGGGTTGAATTCCGGCAGCCTGCACCACATCCTGGACGCCCAGAAGATGCTGT
GGAACCACAGGGACAGGAACCTGCCTCCTCTGGCCCCTCTGGGCCCCCACCACCATCACCACCATTGAGT
CTAGACACGTGATTAATTAAGGATCCCCCGACCTCGACCTCTGGCTAATAAAGGAAATTTATTTTCATTG
CAATAGTGTGTTGGAATTTTTTGTGTCTCTCACTCGGAAGGACATATGGGAGGGCAAATCATTTGGTCGA
GATCCCTCGGAGATCTCTAGCTAGAGGATCGATCCCCGCCCCGGACGAACTAAACCTGACTACGACATCT
CTGCCCCTTCTTCGCGGGGCAGTGCATGTAATCCCTTCAGTTGGTTGGTACAACTTGCCAACTGGGCCCT
GTTCCACATGTGACACGGGGGGGGACCAAACACAAAGGGGTTCTCTGACTGTAGTTGACATCCTTATAAA
TGGATGTGCACATTTGCCAACACTGAGTGGCTTTCATCCTGGAGCAGACTTTGCAGTCTGTGGACTGCAA
CACAACATTGCCTTTATGTGTAACTCTTGGCTGAAGCTCTTACACCAATGCTGGGGGACATGTACCTCCC
AGGGGCCCAGGAAGACTACGGGAGGCTACACCAACGTCAATCAGAGGGGCCTGTGTAGCTACCGATAAGC
GGACCCTCAAGAGGGCATTAGCAATAGTGTTTATAAGGCCCCCTTGTTAACCCTAAACGGGTAGCATATG
CTTCCCGGGTAGTAGTATATACTATCCAGACTAACCCTAATTCAATAGCATATGTTACCCAACGGGAAGC
ATATGCTATCGAATTAGGGTTAGTAAAAGGGTCCTAAGGAACAGCGATATCTCCCACCCCATGAGCTGTC
ACGGTTTTATTTACATGGGGTCAGGATTCCACGAGGGTAGTGAACCATTTTAGTCACAAGGGCAGTGGCT
GAAGATCAAGGAGCGGGCAGTGAACTCTCCTGAATCTTCGCCTGCTTCTTCATTCTCCTTCGTTTAGCTA
ATAGAATAACTGCTGAGTTGTGAACAGTAAGGTGTATGTGAGGTGCTCGAAAACAAGGTTTCAGGTGACG
CCCCCAGAATAAAATTTGGACGGGGGGTTCAGTGGTGGCATTGTGCTATGACACCAATATAACCCTCACA
AACCCCTTGGGCAATAAATACTAGTGTAGGAATGAAACATTCTGAATATCTTTAACAATAGAAATCCATG
GGGTGGGGACAAGCCGTAAAGACTGGATGTCCATCTCACACGAATTTATGGCTATGGGCAACACATAATC
CTAGTGCAATATGATACTGGGGTTATTAAGATGTGTCCCAGGCAGGGACCAAGACAGGTGAACCATGTTG
TTACACTCTATTTGTAACAAGGGGAAAGAGAGTGGACGCCGACAGCAGCGGACTCCACTGGTTGTCTCTA
ACACCCCCGAAAATTAAACGGGGCTCCACGCCAATGGGGCCCATAAACAAAGACAAGTGGCCACTCTTTT
TTTTGAAATTGTGGAGTGGGGGCACGCGTCAGCCCCCACACGCCGCCCTGCGGTTTTGGACTGTAAAATA
AGGGTGTAATAACTTGGCTGATTGTAACCCCGCTAACCACTGCGGTCAAACCACTTGCCCACAAAACCAC
TAATGGCACCCCGGGGAATACCTGCATAAGTAGGTGGGCGGGCCAAGATAGGGGCGCGATTGCTGCGATC
TGGAGGACAAATTACACACACTTGCGCCTGAGCGCCAAGCACAGGGTTGTTGGTCCTCATATTCACGAGG
TCGCTGAGAGCACGGTGGGCTAATGTTGCCATGGGTAGCATATACTACCCAAATATCTGGATAGCATATG
CTATCCTAATCTATATCTGGGTAGCATAGGCTATCCTAATCTATATCTGGGTAGCATATGCTATCCTAAT
CTATATCTGGGTAGTATATGCTATCCTAATTTATATCTGGGTAGCATAGGCTATCCTAATCTATATCTGG
GTAGCATATGCTATCCTAATCTATATCTGGGTAGTATATGCTATCCTAATCTGTATCCGGGTAGCATATG
CTATCCTAATAGAGATTAGGGTAGTATATGCTATCCTAATTTATATCTGGGTAGCATATACTACCCAAAT
ATCTGGATAGCATATGCTATCCTAATCTATATCTGGGTAGCATATGCTATCCTAATCTATATCTGGGTAG
CATAGGCTATCCTAATCTATATCTGGGTAGCATATGCTATCCTAATCTATATCTGGGTAGTATATGCTAT
CCTAATTTATATCTGGGTAGCATAGGCTATCCTAATCTATATCTGGGTAGCATATGCTATCCTAATCTAT
ATCTGGGTAGTATATGCTATCCTAATCTGTATCCGGGTAGCATATGCTATCCTCATGATAAGCTGTCAAA
CATGAGAATTTTCTTGAAGACGAAAGGGCCTCGTGATACGCCTATTTTTATAGGTTAATGTCATGATAAT
AATGGTTTCTTAGACGTCAGGTGGCACTTTTCGGGGAAATGTGCGCGGAACCCCTATTTGTTTATTTTTC
TAAATACATTCAAATATGTATCCGCTCATGAGACAATAACCCTGATAAATGCTTCAATAATATTGAAAAA
GGAAGAGTATGAGTATTCAACATTTCCGTGTCGCCCTTATTCCCTTTTTTGCGGCATTTTGCCTTCCTGT
TTTTGCTCACCCAGAAACGCTGGTGAAAGTAAAAGATGCTGAAGATCAGTTGGGTGCACGAGTGGGTTAC
ATCGAACTGGATCTCAACAGCGGTAAGATCCTTGAGAGTTTTCGCCCCGAAGAACGTTTTCCAATGATGA
GCACTTTTAAAGTTCTGCTATGTGGCGCGGTATTATCCCGTGTTGACGCCGGGCAAGAGCAACTCGGTCG
CCGCATACACTATTCTCAGAATGACTTGGTTGAGTACTCACCAGTCACAGAAAAGCATCTTACGGATGGC
ATGACAGTAAGAGAATTATGCAGTGCTGCCATAACCATGAGTGATAACACTGCGGCCAACTTACTTCTGA
CAACGATCGGAGGACCGAAGGAGCTAACCGCTTTTTTGCACAACATGGGGGATCATGTAACTCGCCTTGA
TCGTTGGGAACCGGAGCTGAATGAAGCCATACCAAACGACGAGCGTGACACCACGATGCCTGCAGCAATG
GCAACAACGTTGCGCAAACTATTAACTGGCGAACTACTTACTCTAGCTTCCCGGCAACAATTAATAGACT
GGATGGAGGCGGATAAAGTTGCAGGACCACTTCTGCGCTCGGCCCTTCCGGCTGGCTGGTTTATTGCTGA
TAAATCTGGAGCCGGTGAGCGTGGGTCTCGCGGTATCATTGCAGCACTGGGGCCAGATGGTAAGCCCTCC
CGTATCGTAGTTATCTACACGACGGGGAGTCAGGCAACTATGGATGAACGAAATAGACAGATCGCTGAGA
TAGGTGCCTCACTGATTAAGCATTGGTAACTGTCAGACCAAGTTTACTCATATATACTTTAGATTGATTT
AAAACTTCATTTTTAATTTAAAAGGATCTAGGTGAAGATCCTTTTTGATAATCTCATGACCAAAATCCCT
TAACGTGAGTTTTCGTTCCACTGAGCGTCAGACCCCGTAGAAAAGATCAAAGGATCTTCTTGAGATCCTT
TTTTTCTGCGCGTAATCTGCTGCTTGCAAACAAAAAAACCACCGCTACCAGCGGTGGTTTGTTTGCCGGA
TCAAGAGCTACCAACTCTTTTTCCGAAGGTAACTGGCTTCAGCAGAGCGCAGATACCAAATACTGTTCTT
CTAGTGTAGCCGTAGTTAGGCCACCACTTCAAGAACTCTGTAGCACCGCCTACATACCTCGCTCTGCTAA
TCCTGTTACCAGTGGCTGCTGCCAGTGGCGATAAGTCGTGTCTTACCGGGTTGGACTCAAGACGATAGTT
ACCGGATAAGGCGCAGCGGTCGGGCTGAACGGGGGGTTCGTGCACACAGCCCAGCTTGGAGCGAACGACC
TACACCGAACTGAGATACCTACAGCGTGAGCTATGAGAAAGCGCCACGCTTCCCGAAGGGAGAAAGGCGG
ACAGGTATCCGGTAAGCGGCAGGGTCGGAACAGGAGAGCGCACGAGGGAGCTTCCAGGGGGAAACGCCTG
GTATCTTTATAGTCCTGTCGGGTTTCGCCACCTCTGACTTGAGCGTCGATTTTTGTGATGCTCGTCAGGG
GGGCGGAGCCTATGGAAAAACGCCAGCAACGCGGCCTTTTTACGGTTCCTGGCCTTTTGCTGGCCTTTTG
CTCACATGTTCTTTCCTGCGTTATCCCCTGATTCTGTGGATAACCGTATTACCGCCTTTGAGTGAGCTGA
TACCGCTCGCCGCAGCCGAACGACCGAGCGCAGCGAGTCAGTGAGCGAGGAAGCGGAAGAGCGCCCAATA
CGCAAACCGCCTCTCCCCGCGCGTTGGCCGATTCATTAATGCAGCTGGCACGACAGGTTTCCCGACTGGA
AAGCGGGCAGTGAGCGCAACGCAATTAATGTGAGTTAGCTCACTCATTAGGCACCCCAGGCTTTACACTT
TATGCTTCCGGCTCGTATGTTGTGTGGAATTGTGAGCGGATAACAATTTCACACAGGAAACAGCTATGAC
CATGATTACGCCAAGCTCTAGCTAGAGGTCGACCAATTCTCATGTTTGACAGCTTATCATCGCAGATCCG
GGCAACGTTGTTGCCATTGCTGCAGGCGCAGAACTGGTAGGTATGGAAGATCTATACATTGAATCAATAT
TGGCAATTAGCCATATTAGTCATTGGTTATATAGCATAAATCAATATTGGCTATTGGCCATTGCATACGT
TGTATCTATATCATAATATGTACATTTATATTGGCTCATGTCCAATATGACCGC
Features (pLannotate 1.2.2; 19 found; start..end, strand, type, name):
      7..386     +  enhancer       CMV enhancer: human cytomegalovirus immediate early enhancer
    388..587     +  promoter       CMV promoter: human cytomegalovirus (CMV) immediate early promoter
    655..693     +  misc_feature   Ad SA (fragment): adenovirus major late transcript splice acceptor (Friedrich and Soriano, 1991)
    726..935     -  CDS            PTP (fragment): TERM_ADE02 - Experimental evidence at protein level: Swiss-Prot protein existence level 1. Protein covalently bound to the viral DNA that acts as a primer for viral genomic replication by DNA strand displacement. Assembles on the viral origin of replication in an initiation complex with viral polymerase, DBP, host NFIA and host POU2F1/OCT1. During initiation, the polymerase covalently couples the first dCTP with Ser- 580 of pTP. The terminal protein stimulates the template activity over 20 fold compared to protein-free templates. Neo-synthesized viral genomes are linked to two preterminal prot
    966..1055    +  intron         chimeric intron (fragment): chimera between introns from adenovirus and immunoglobulin heavy chain genes
   1074..1120    +  CDS            IgH signal sequence (fragment): signal sequence from the mouse immunoglobulin heavy chain variable region
   1194..1916    +  CDS            CERC_SCHMA (fragment): Experimental evidence at transcript level: Swiss-Prot protein existence level 2. This protease cleaves elastin and thus facilitates penetration of schistosome parasite larvae through elastin-rich tissue of the host. From Schistosoma mansoni (Blood fluke).
   1908..2477    +  CDS            Cd4 (fragment): CD4_RAT - Experimental evidence at protein level: Swiss-Prot protein existence level 1. Integral membrane glycoprotein that plays an essential role in the immune response and serves multiple functions in responses against both external and internal offenses. In T-cells, functions primarily as a coreceptor for MHC class II molecule:peptide complex. The antigens presented by class II peptides are derived from extracellular proteins while class I peptides are derived from cytosolic proteins. Interacts simultaneously with the T-cell receptor (TCR) and the MHC class II presented by antigen presenti
   2637..2692    +  polyA_signal   β-globin poly(A) signal: rabbit β-globin polyadenylation signal (Gil and Proudfoot, 1987)
   3206..4887    -  rep_origin     oriP (fragment): Epstein-Barr virus oriP replication origin (Yates et al., 2000)
   5014..5118    +  promoter       AmpR promoter: bla
   5119..5979    +  CDS            AmpR: β-lactamase; bla; confers resistance to ampicillin, carbenicillin, and related antibiotics
   6150..6738    +  rep_origin     ori: high-copy-number ColE1/pMB1/pBR322/pUC origin of replication
   6921..7013    +  CDS            lacI (fragment): lac repressor; lacI; The lac repressor binds to the lac operator to inhibit transcription in E. coli. This inhibition can be relieved by adding lactose or isopropyl-β-D-thiogalactopyranoside (IPTG).
   7026..7047    +  protein_bind   CAP binding site: CAP binding activates transcription in the presence of cAMP. E. coli catabolite activator protein
   7062..7092    +  promoter       lac promoter: promoter for the E. coli lac operon
   7100..7116    +  protein_bind   lac operator: The lac repressor binds to the lac operator to inhibit transcription in E. coli. This inhibition can be relieved by adding lactose or isopropyl-β-D-thiogalactopyranoside (IPTG). lac repressor encoded by lacI
   7186..7202    +  promoter       tet promoter (fragment): E. coli promoter for tetracycline efflux protein gene
   7212..7237    -  CDS            bla(M) (fragment): β-lactamase lacking the signal sequence; bla(M); allows cytosolic expression of β-lactamase
