[The description below was written by a language model from this plasmid's Addgene catalogue record and pLannotate feature annotations shown in this document.]
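Description:
Smp_006510-Cd4-bio-His is a mammalian expression plasmid built on the pTT3 backbone for producing a recombinant Schistosoma mansoni protein in soluble, secreted form. It is maintained in E. coli at high copy through a ColE1/pUC-type origin and selected with ampicillin via the bla gene. The backbone also carries an Epstein-Barr virus oriP element, which allows episomal persistence in mammalian cells that supply EBNA1, a feature commonly exploited to boost yields in transient transfection. Short lac-region, tet promoter and bla fragments annotated near the end of the sequence appear to be backbone remnants rather than functional parts.

The expression cassette is driven by the CMV immediate-early enhancer and promoter, followed by adenovirus-derived leader and splice sequences and a chimeric intron fragment that favour efficient processing and translation of the transcript. One of these adenoviral stretches is picked up by the annotation as a reverse-strand terminal protein fragment, which is probably an overlap artefact of this leader region. A mouse immunoglobulin heavy chain signal sequence directs the product into the secretory pathway. The roughly 0.7 kb Smp_006510 insert, cloned between retained NotI and AscI sites, matches the S. mansoni cercarial elastase, a protease that aids larval penetration of host tissue. It is fused at its C terminus to rat Cd4 domains 3 and 4, a biotinylation acceptor peptide and a 6xHis tag. The last two are listed in the catalogue but not annotated separately. A rabbit β-globin polyadenylation signal ends the unit. The tags permit purification and oriented capture on streptavidin, and the construct belongs to a library of schistosome cell-surface and secreted proteins used to find early serological markers of infection.
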