Addgene plasmid #120673: Smp_006510-Cd4-bio-His
Purpose: Expression of recombinant S. mansoni protein
Depositing lab: Gavin Wright. Depositing organization: Wellcome Sanger Institute. Publication: A library of cell-surface and secreted proteins from Schistosoma mansoni identifies early serological markers of infection. Cécile Crosnier, Anna V. Protasio, Gabriel Rinaldi, Shona Wilson, Matthew Berriman, Gavin J. Wright. bioRXiv 10.1101/593616.
Backbone
  Vector backbone: pTT3
  Backbone manufacturer: Yves Durocher, NRC
  Backbone size w/o insert (bp): 6686
  Vector type: Mammalian Expression
Growth in bacteria
  Bacterial resistance: Ampicillin, 100 μg/mL
  Growth temperature: 37°C
  Growth strain: DH5alpha
  Copy number: High Copy
Gene/Insert
  Gene/Insert name: Smp_006510
  Species: Schistosoma mansoni
  Insert size (bp): 718
  Entrez Gene: Smp_006510 (a.k.a. Smp_006510)
  Promoter: CMV
  Tag / fusion protein: ratCd4(d3+4)-bio-6His (C terminal on backbone)
  Cloning method: Restriction Enzyme; 5′ cloning site NotI (not destroyed); 3′ cloning site AscI (not destroyed)
Terms and licenses: Academic/Nonprofit Terms; Industry Terms: Not Available to Industry
How to cite: Smp_006510-Cd4-bio-His was a gift from Gavin Wright (Addgene plasmid # 120673 ; http://n2t.net/addgene:120673 ; RRID:Addgene_120673)
